Addgene plasmid #28180: SF-1
Depositing lab: Bernard Schimmer. Depositing organization: University of Toronto. Publication: A polymorphic form of steroidogenic factor-1 is associated with adrenocorticotropin resistance in y1 mouse adrenocortical tumor cell mutants. Frigeri C, Tsao J, Cordova M, Schimmer BP. Endocrinology. 2002 Oct . 143(10):4031-7. 10.1210/en.2002-220349 PubMed 12239114.
Backbone
  Vector backbone: pcDNA3.1(+)
  Backbone manufacturer: Invitrogen
  Backbone size w/o insert (bp): 5400
  Vector type: Mammalian Expression
Growth in bacteria
  Bacterial resistance: Ampicillin, 100 μg/mL
  Growth temperature: 37°C
  Growth strain: DH5alpha
  Copy number: High Copy
Gene/Insert
  Gene/Insert name: SF-1 (alt name: Nr5a1)
  Species: M. musculus (mouse)
  Insert size (bp): 1601
  Entrez Gene: Nr5a1 (a.k.a. Ad4BP, ELP, ELP-3, Ftz-F1, Ftzf1, SF-1, SF1, STF-1)
  Cloning method: Restriction Enzyme; 5′ cloning site EcoRI (not destroyed); 3′ cloning site EcoRI (not destroyed)
  Sequencing primers: 5′ T7; 3′ BGH-Rev
Terms and licenses: Academic/Nonprofit Terms; Industry Terms: Not Available to Industry
Depositor comments: This plasmid contains 1601 bp of SF-1 derived cDNA and an additional 10 bp from the AT cloning vector pCR2.1.
How to cite: SF-1 was a gift from Bernard Schimmer (Addgene plasmid # 28180 ; http://n2t.net/addgene:28180 ; RRID:Addgene_28180)
