[The description below was written by a language model from this plasmid's Addgene catalogue record.]
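Description:
SF-1 is a mammalian expression plasmid built on the commercial pcDNA3.1(+) backbone (about 5.4 kb without insert) and carrying a mouse cDNA for steroidogenic factor-1, the nuclear receptor encoded by Nr5a1 (also known as Ad4BP or Ftz-F1). The insert is recorded as 1601 bp of SF-1-derived cDNA, with an additional 10 bp carried over from the pCR2.1 TA-cloning vector through which it was passaged. It was placed into the polylinker as an EcoRI fragment, and both flanking EcoRI sites remain intact, so the cDNA can be released with a single enzyme. Because the same site was used at both ends, the cloning was not inherently directional. The record does not explicitly state the orientation, although the vector's purpose implies the sense orientation. No epitope tag or fusion partner is listed.

No feature table accompanies the record, so regulatory elements can only be inferred from the named backbone. pcDNA3.1(+) ordinarily drives the insert from the CMV immediate-early promoter and terminates it with the bovine growth hormone polyadenylation signal, which is consistent with the T7 and BGH-reverse primer sites listed for sequencing across the insert. This backbone also normally carries a neomycin resistance cassette for selecting stable mammalian transfectants, though the record does not mention it. In bacteria the plasmid is maintained at high copy number under ampicillin selection.

The associated publication concerns a polymorphic form of SF-1 linked to adrenocorticotropin resistance in mutant Y1 mouse adrenocortical tumour cells, suggesting use for expressing SF-1 in transfected cells to study its function. The record does not state which allelic form this clone represents.
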