>Addgene plasmid #28180 | SF-1 | addgene partial sequence | sequence record 34535 | 28180 with BGH-rev
CTCGAGCGGCCGCCACTGNTGCTGGATATCTGCAGAATTCCGGCTACACCAGACTCCTCCTCCCTGGGTA
GCCGGGCCCTGGGAGAAGGATGATCACACCAAAGTCCTCCTACAGGTAGAGGATCAGAATTAGATGGGTA
GAGGGCGGAAAGGGCTCTTTTTGCCCTACCCACTCTCATGGTATCCTCTGGGGACCCAATTTAGCAAACT
CAGTTTACAACAGTGGACTTCCTGCTTCAGTGGAGTCTGGAGACCCCCTCCTTTGCCCTCATTGATGCCT
GTAGACCTTCCTTTGCCTCTGATAACAGGAGAGAGGGAAAGGATGACCTCTGACCCAAGGGACATCCAGA
CCCACCAGGGAATCCTGAGCCTCCTCCTGGGACCTCAGATACCAGGAAAAAAAGCTGGGGGCTGATGGAG
GAAGGAATGGTTAGAAGCCCCCTTTGGGGCACTCCAAGTGGCGGACACAGGCCAATGGCTAGTAAAGGCA
ACCTGCCCCGGCCAATCCCCGCCCATCCTTGCCCAAACACACAGCTCTGGAGCTCAGGGGCAGGGGCTTA
GTGACAGGGCTCCTGGATCACCTAATGCAAGGAGTCTTTTGGAGGCAGTGGCATCCCTGCCTATTGCCCG
CTGCCTGGCACCCAGGCTCAAGTCTGCTTGGCCTGCAGCATCTCAATGAGAAGGTTGTTGCGGGGCATCT
CGTTGCCCAAATGCTTGTGGTACAGGTACTCCTTGGCCTGCATGCTCAGGGCCCGCACCTCCACCAGGCA
CAATAGCAACTGCTGGAATTTGTCCCCGCAGTGTGGGTAGTGACACAAGGTGTAATCCAACAGGGCAGCG
TTGGCCTTTTCCTGGGCGTCCTTTAC
